>Addgene plasmid #136157 | pCDNA4.TO-K8.1-2xCSTREP | addgene full sequence | sequence record 267373 | Addgene NGS Result
GACGGATCGGGAGATCTCCCGATCCCCTATGGTGCACTCTCAGTACAATCTGCTCTGATGCCGCATAGTT
AAGCCAGTATCTGCTCCCTGCTTGTGTGTTGGAGGTCGCTGAGTAGTGCGCGAGCAAAATTTAAGCTACA
ACAAGGCAAGGCTTGACCGACAATTGCATGAAGAATCTGCTTAGGGTTAGGCGTTTTGCGCTGCTTCGCG
ATGTACGGGCCAGATATACGCGTTGACATTGATTATTGACTAGTTATTAATAGTAATCAATTACGGGGTC
ATTAGTTCATAGCCCATATATGGAGTTCCGCGTTACATAACTTACGGTAAATGGCCCGCCTGGCTGACCG
CCCAACGACCCCCGCCCATTGACGTCAATAATGACGTATGTTCCCATAGTAACGCCAATAGGGACTTTCC
ATTGACGTCAATGGGTGGAGTATTTACGGTAAACTGCCCACTTGGCAGTACATCAAGTGTATCATATGCC
AAGTACGCCCCCTATTGACGTCAATGACGGTAAATGGCCCGCCTGGCATTATGCCCAGTACATGACCTTA
TGGGACTTTCCTACTTGGCAGTACATCTACGTATTAGTCATCGCTATTACCATGGTGATGCGGTTTTGGC
AGTACATCAATGGGCGTGGATAGCGGTTTGACTCACGGGGATTTCCAAGTCTCCACCCCATTGACGTCAA
TGGGAGTTTGTTTTGGCACCAAAATCAACGGGACTTTCCAAAATGTCGTAACAACTCCGCCCCATTGACG
CAAATGGGCGGTAGGCGTGTACGGTGGGAGGTCTATATAAGCAGAGCTCTCCCTATCAGTGATAGAGATC
TCCCTATCAGTGATAGAGATCGTCGACGAGCTCGTTTAGTGAACCGTCAGATCGCCTGGAGACGCCATCC
ACGCTGTTTTGACCTCCATAGAAGACACCGGGACCGATCCAGCCTCCGGACTCTAGCGTTTAAACTTAAG
CTTGGTACCGAGCTCGGATCCATGAGTTCCACACAGATTCGCACAGAAATCCCTGTGGCGCTCCTAATCC
TATGCCTTTGTCTGGTGGCGTGCCATGCCAATTGTCCCACGTATCGTTCGCATTTGGGATTCTGGCAAGA
GGGTCGGAGTGGACAGGTTTATCAGGACTGGCTAGGCAGGATGAACTGTTCCTACGAGAATATGACGGCC
CTAGAGGCCGTCTCCCTAAACGGGACCAGACTAGCAGCTGGATCTCCGTCGAGTGAGTATCCAAATGTCT
CCGTATCTGTTGAAGATACGTCTGCCTCTGGGTCTGGAGAAGATGCAATAGATGAATCGGGGTCGGGGGA
GGAAGAGCGTCCCGTGACCTCCCACGTGACTTTTATGACACAAAGCGTCCAGGCCACCACAGAACTGACC
GATGCCTTAATATCAGCCTTTTCAGGTGTATTACACGTTTCAACTGTAATCCCTCGCAATTGGGTAAACC
GTCGGTGTGTAGGGATAAAGCGTAACCTTACGTTCTGTCTCATCTACAGGATCATATTCATCTGGGGAAC
CATCCAGGACCACGCGAATTCGCGTATCACCGGTCGCAGAAAACGGCAGAAATAGTGGTGCTAGTAACCG
TGTGCCATTTTCTGCCACCACTACAACGACTAGAGGAAGAGACGCGCACTACAATGCAGAAATACGGACC
CATCTTTACATACTATGGGCTGTGGGTTTATTGCTGGGACTTGTCCTTATACTTTACCTGTGCGTTCCAC
GATGCCGGCGTAAGAAACCCTACATAGTGTCAGGGCGGCCGCTCGAGGGAGGCGGTGGATGGAGCCACCC
CCAGTTCGAGAAGGGCGGCGGCAGCGGCGGCGGCAGCGGCGGCGGCAGCTGGAGCCACCCCCAGTTCGAG
AAGGGGCCCGTTTAAACCCGCTGATCAGCCTCGACTGTGCCTTCTAGTTGCCAGCCATCTGTTGTTTGCC
CCTCCCCCGTGCCTTCCTTGACCCTGGAAGGTGCCACTCCCACTGTCCTTTCCTAATAAAATGAGGAAAT
TGCATCGCATTGTCTGAGTAGGTGTCATTCTATTCTGGGGGGTGGGGTGGGGCAGGACAGCAAGGGGGAG
GATTGGGAAGACAATAGCAGGCATGCTGGGGATGCGGTGGGCTCTATGGCTTCTGAGGCGGAAAGAACCA
GCTGGGGCTCTAGGGGGTATCCCC
[124 nt withheld, positions 2195-2318]
C
[91 nt withheld, positions 2320-2410]
A
[49 nt withheld, positions 2412-2460]
CCTTTGACGTTGGAGTCCACGTTCTTT
[37 nt withheld, positions 2488-2524]
ACCCTATCTCGGTCTATTCTTTTGATTTATAAGGGATTTTGCCGATTTCGGCCTATTGGTTAAAAAATGA
GCTGATTTAACAAAAATTTAACGCGAATTAATTCTGTGGAATGTGTGTCAGTTAGGGTGTGGAAAGTCCC
CAGGCTCCCCAGCAGGCAGAAGTATGCAAAGCATGCATCTCAATTAGTCAGCAACCAGGTGTGGAAAGTC
CCCAGGCTCCCCAGCAGGCAGAAGTATGCAAAGCATGCATCTCAATTAGTCAGCAACCATAGTCCCGCCC
CTAACTCCGCCCATCCCGCCCCTAACTCCGCCCAGTTCCGCCCATTCTCCGCCCCATGGCTGACTAATTT
TTTTTATTTATGCAGAGGCCGAGGCCGCCTCTGCCTCTGAGCTATTCCAGAAGTAGTGAGGAGGCTTTTT
TGGAGGCCTAGGCTTTTGCAAAAAGCTCCCGGGAGCTTGTATATCCATTTTCGGATCTGATCAGCACGTG
TTGACAATTAATCATCGGCATAGTATATCGGCATAGTATAATACGACAAGGTGAGGAACTAAACCATGGC
CAAGTTGACCAGTGCCGTTCCGGTGCTCACCGCGCGCGACGTCGCCGGAGCGGTCGAGTTCTGGACCGAC
CGGCTCGGGTTCTCCCGGGACTTCGTGGAGGACGACTTCGCCGGTGTGGTCCGGGACGACGTGACCCTGT
TCATCAGCGCGGTCCAGGACCAGGTGGTGCCGGACAACACCCTGGCCTGGGTGTGGGTGCGCGGCCTGGA
CGAGCTGTACGCCGAGTGGTCGGAGGTCGTGTCCACGAACTTCCGGGACGCCTCCGGGCCGGCCATGACC
GAGATCGGCGAGCAGCCGTGGGGGCGGGAGTTCGCCCTGCGCGACCCGGCCGGCAACTGCGTGCACTTCG
TGGCCGAGGAGCAGGACTGACACGTGCTACGAGATTTCGATTCCACCGCCGCCTTCTATGAAAGGTTGGG
CTTCGGAATCGTTTTCCGGGACGCCGGCTGGATGATCCTCCAGCGCGGGGATCTCATGCTGGAGTTCTTC
GCCCACCCCAACTTGTTTATTGCAGCTTATAATGGTTACAAATAAAGCAATAGCATCACAAATTTCACAA
ATAAAGCATTTTTTTCACTGCATTCTAGTTGTGGTTTGTCCAAACTCATCAATGTATCTTATCATGTCTG
TATACCGTCGACCTCTAGCTAGAGCTTGGCGTAATCATGGTCATAGCTGTTTCCTGTGTGAAATTGTTAT
CCGCTCACAATTCCACACAACATACGAGCCGGAAGCATAAAGTGTAAAGCCTGGGGTGCCTAATGAGTGA
GCTAACTCACATTAATTGCGTTGCGCTCACTGCCCGCTTTCCAGTCGGGAAACCTGTCGTGCCAGCTGCA
TTAATGAATCGGCCAACGCGCGGGGAGAGGCGGTTTGCGTATTGGGCGCTCTTCCGCTTCCTCGCTCACT
GACTCGCTGCGCTCGGTCGTTCGGCTGCGGCGAGCGGTATCAGCTCACTCAAAGGCGGTAATACGGTTAT
CCACAGAATCAGGGGATAACGCAGGAAAGAACATGTGAGCAAAAGGCCAGCAAAAGGCCAGGAACCGTAA
AAAGGCCGCGTTGCTGGCGTTTTTCCATAGGCTCCGCCCCCCTGACGAGCATCACAAAAATCGACGCTCA
AGTCAGAGGTGGCGAAACCCGACAGGACTATAAAGATACCAGGCGTTTCCCCCTGGAAGCTCCCTCGTGC
GCTCTCCTGTTCCGACCCTGCCGCTTACCGGATACCTGTCCGCCTTTCTCCCTTCGGGAAGCGTGGCGCT
TTCTCATAGCTCACGCTGTAGGTATCTCAGTTCGGTGTAGGTCGTTCGCTCCAAGCTGGGCTGTGTGCAC
GAACCCCCCGTTCAGCCCGACCGCTGCGCCTTATCCGGTAACTATCGTCTTGAGTCCAACCCGGTAAGAC
ACGACTTATCGCCACTGGCAGCAGCCACTGGTAACAGGATTAGCAGAGCGAGGTATGTAGGCGGTGCTAC
AGAGTTCTTGAAGTGGTGGCCTAACTACGGCTACACTAGAAGAACAGTATTTGGTATCTGCGCTCTGCTG
AAGCCAGTTACCTTCGGAAAAAGAGTTGGTAGCTCTTGATCCGGCAAACAAACCACCGCTGGTAGCGGTG
GTTTTTTTGTTTGCAAGCAGCAGATTACGCGCAGAAAAAAAGGATCTCAAGAAGATCCTTTGATCTTTTC
TACGGGGTCTGACGCTCAGTGGAACGAAAACTCACGTTAAGGGATTTTGGTCATGAGATTATCAAAAAGG
ATCTTCACCTAGATCCTTTTAAATTAAAAATGAAGTTTTAAATCAATCTAAAGTATATATGAGTAAACTT
GGTCTGACAGTTACCAATGCTTAATCAGTGAGGCACCTATCTCAGCGATCTGTCTATTTCGTTCATCCAT
AGTTGCCTGACTCCCCGTCGTGTAGATAACTACGATACGGGAGGGCTTACCATCTGGCCCCAGTGCTGCA
ATGATACCGCGAGACCCACGCTCACCGGCTCCAGATTTATCAGCAATAAACCAGCCAGCCGGAAGGGCCG
AGCGCAGAAGTGGTCCTGCAACTTTATCCGCCTCCATCCAGTCTATTAATTGTTGCCGGGAAGCTAGAGT
AAGTAGTTCGCCAGTTAATAGTTTGCGCAACGTTGTTGCCATTGCTACAGGCATCGTGGTGTCACGCTCG
TCGTTTGGTATGGCTTCATTCAGCTCCGGTTCCCAACGATCAAGGCGAGTTACATGATCCCCCATGTTGT
GCAAAAAAGCGGTTAGCTCCTTCGGTCCTCCGATCGTTGTCAGAAGTAAGTTGGCCGCAGTGTTATCACT
CATGGTTATGGCAGCACTGCATAATTCTCTTACTGTCATGCCATCCGTAAGATGCTTTTCTGTGACTGGT
GAGTACTCAACCAAGTCATTCTGAGAATAGTGTATGCGGCGACCGAGTTGCTCTTGCCCGGCGTCAATAC
GGGATAATACCGCGCCACATAGCAGAACTTTAAAAGTGCTCATCATTGGAAAACGTTCTTCGGGGCGAAA
ACTCTCAAGGATCTTACCGCTGTTGAGATCCAGTTCGATGTAACCCACTCGTGCACCCAACTGATCTTCA
GCATCTTTTACTTTCACCAGCGTTTCTGGGTGAGCAAAAACAGGAAGGCAAAATGCCGCAAAAAAGGGAA
TAAGGGCGACACGGAAATGTTGAATACTCATACTCTTCCTTTTTCAATATTATTGAAGCATTTATCAGGG
TTATTGTCTCATGAGCGGATACATATTTGAATGTATTTAGAAAAATAAACAAATAGGGGTTCCGCGCACA
TTTCCCCGAAAAGTGCCACCTGACGTC
Features (pLannotate 1.2.2; 23 found; start..end, strand, type, name):
     28..80      -  misc_feature   bom (fragment): basis of mobility region from pBR322
    235..614     +  enhancer       CMV enhancer: human cytomegalovirus immediate early enhancer
    615..818     +  promoter       CMV promoter: human cytomegalovirus (CMV) immediate early promoter
    820..839     +  promoter       PLtetO-1 promoter (fragment): modified phage lambda PL promoter with tet operator sites (Lutz and Bujard, 1997)
    841..860     +  promoter       PLtetO-1 promoter (fragment): modified phage lambda PL promoter with tet operator sites (Lutz and Bujard, 1997)
    868..901     +  promoter       TRE3GV promoter (fragment): 3rd-generation Tet-responsive promoter that can be activated by binding of Tet-On® 3G, optimized for retroviral and lentiviral vectors
   1002..1427    +  CDS            K8.1 (fragment): K81_HHV8P - Protein inferred from homology: Swiss-Prot protein existence level 3. From Human herpesvirus 8 type P (isolate GK18) (HHV-8) (Kaposi's sarcoma-associated herpesvirus).
   1516..1779    +  CDS            K8.1 (fragment): K81_HHV8P - Protein inferred from homology: Swiss-Prot protein existence level 3. From Human herpesvirus 8 type P (isolate GK18) (HHV-8) (Kaposi's sarcoma-associated herpesvirus).
   1925..2149    +  polyA_signal   bGH poly(A) signal: bovine growth hormone polyadenylation signal
   2153..2174    +  promoter       SV40 promoter (fragment): SV40 enhancer and early promoter
   2195..2623    +  rep_origin     f1 ori (sequence partly withheld): f1 bacteriophage origin of replication; arrow indicates direction of (+) strand synthesis
   2637..2966    +  promoter       SV40 promoter: SV40 enhancer and early promoter
   3014..3061    +  promoter       EM7 promoter: synthetic bacterial promoter&nbsp
   3080..3454    +  CDS            BleoR: antibiotic-binding protein; Sh ble from Streptoalloteichus hindustanus; confers resistance to bleomycin, phleomycin, and Zeocin™
   3464..3589    +  CDS            ble (fragment): BLE_KLEPN - Experimental evidence at protein level: Swiss-Prot protein existence level 1. Binding protein with a strong affinity to the bleomycin family of antibiotics. Binds to CL990; an antimitotic-antibiotic compound. From Klebsiella pneumoniae.
   3584..3705    +  polyA_signal   SV40 poly(A) signal: SV40 polyadenylation signal
   3778..3794    -  protein_bind   lac operator: The lac repressor binds to the lac operator to inhibit transcription in E. coli. This inhibition can be relieved by adding lactose or isopropyl-β-D-thiogalactopyranoside (IPTG). lac repressor encoded by lacI
   3802..3832    -  promoter       lac promoter: promoter for the E. coli lac operon
   3847..3868    -  protein_bind   CAP binding site: CAP binding activates transcription in the presence of cAMP. E. coli catabolite activator protein
   3881..3973    -  CDS            lacI (fragment): lac repressor; lacI; The lac repressor binds to the lac operator to inhibit transcription in E. coli. This inhibition can be relieved by adding lactose or isopropyl-β-D-thiogalactopyranoside (IPTG).
   4156..4744    -  rep_origin     ori: high-copy-number ColE1/pMB1/pBR322/pUC origin of replication
   4915..5775    -  CDS            AmpR: β-lactamase; bla; confers resistance to ampicillin, carbenicillin, and related antibiotics
   5776..5880    -  promoter       AmpR promoter: bla
