[The description below was written by a language model from this plasmid's Addgene catalogue record and pLannotate feature annotations shown in this document.]
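Description:
pCDNA4.TO-K8.1-2xCSTREP is a mammalian expression plasmid of about 5.9 kb built on the Invitrogen pCDNA4.TO backbone, carrying the K8.1 gene of Kaposi's sarcoma-associated herpesvirus (KSHV) with a C-terminal tandem Strep tag. It is maintained in E. coli at high copy through a ColE1/pUC-type origin with ampicillin selection (AmpR under its own bla promoter), and it also contains an f1 origin. For selection in mammalian cells, a Zeocin resistance cassette (Sh ble) is driven by the SV40 early promoter and terminated by an SV40 polyadenylation signal. An EM7 bacterial promoter upstream of the same gene allows Zeocin selection in bacteria as well.

The insert is transcribed from the human CMV immediate-early enhancer and promoter. Immediately downstream, the annotation detects two short tet operator matches (labelled as PLtetO-1 and TRE fragments). These correspond to the tetracycline operator sites of the TO backbone, which keep expression repressed in cells producing the Tet repressor and allow induction with tetracycline or doxycycline. In cells lacking the repressor the promoter behaves constitutively. Transcripts end at the bovine growth hormone polyadenylation signal. K8.1 is annotated as two separate fragments matching the viral protein with a gap between them. The record does not explain this gap, and it notes only that the insert was derived from cDNA of reactivated TREx BCBL-1-RTA cells. The Strep tag itself is not called in the feature table, though it presumably lies between the end of the K8.1 match and the polyadenylation signal. According to the record, the construct serves to express Strep-tagged K8.1. The tag suits affinity purification, consistent with the associated study mapping herpesvirus–host protein complexes.
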