Addgene plasmid #136157: pCDNA4.TO-K8.1-2xCSTREP
Purpose: Expresses C-terminally strep tagged Kaposi's Sarcoma Associated Herpesvirus (KSHV) K8.1
Depositing lab: Britt Glaunsinger. Depositing organization: University of California, Berkeley. Publication: Global mapping of herpesvirus-host protein complexes reveals a transcription strategy for late genes. Davis ZH, Verschueren E, Jang GM, Kleffman K, Johnson JR, Park J, Von Dollen J, Maher MC, Johnson T, Newton W, Jager S, Shales M, Horner J, Hernandez RD, Krogan NJ, Glaunsinger BA. Mol Cell. 2015 Jan 22;57(2):349-60. doi: 10.1016/j.molcel.2014.11.026. Epub 2014 Dec 24. PubMed 25544563.
Backbone
  Vector backbone: pCDNA4.TO
  Backbone manufacturer: Invitrogen
  Vector type: Mammalian Expression
  Selectable markers: Zeocin
Growth in bacteria
  Bacterial resistance: Ampicillin, 100 μg/mL
  Growth temperature: 37°C
  Growth strain: DH5alpha
  Copy number: High Copy
Gene/Insert
  Gene/Insert name: K8.1
  Species: Kaposi's sarcoma-associated herpesvirus (KSHV)
  Promoter: CMV
  Cloning method: Restriction Enzyme; 5′ cloning site Unknown (unknown if destroyed)
  Sequencing primers: 5′ CGCAAATGGGCGGTAGGCGTG; 3′ TAGAAGGCACAGTCGAGGCT
Resource information
  A portion of this plasmid was derived from a plasmid made by: cDNA of reactivated TREx BCBL-1-RTA cells
Terms and licenses: Academic/Nonprofit Terms; Industry Terms: Not Available to Industry
How to cite: pCDNA4.TO-K8.1-2xCSTREP was a gift from Britt Glaunsinger (Addgene plasmid # 136157 ; http://n2t.net/addgene:136157 ; RRID:Addgene_136157)
